Addgene plasmid #217708: HA-MBP-TEVpCS-ADGRL3 CTF-FLAG
Purpose: Mammalian expression of Adhesion G Protein-Coupled Receptor transmembrane domains
Depositing lab: Stephen Blacklow. Depositing organization: Harvard Medical School. Publication: Heterogeneity of tethered agonist signaling in adhesion G protein-coupled receptors. Dates AN, Jones DTD, Smith JS, Skiba MA, Rich MF, Burruss MM, Kruse AC, Blacklow SC. Cell Chem Biol. 2024 Aug 15;31(8):1542-1553.e4. doi: 10.1016/j.chembiol.2024.03.004. Epub 2024 Apr 11. PubMed 38608683.
Backbone
  Vector backbone: pFuse-hIgG1-Fc2
  Backbone manufacturer: Invitrogen
  Vector type: Mammalian Expression
Growth in bacteria
  Bacterial resistance: Bleocin (Zeocin), 50 μg/mL
  Growth temperature: 37°C
  Growth strain: DH5alpha
  Copy number: High Copy
Gene/Insert
  Gene/Insert name: ADGRL3 (alt name: LPHN3)
  Species: H. sapiens (human)
  Mutation: Deletion of residues 1-841
  Entrez Gene: ADGRL3 (a.k.a. CIRL3, CL3, LEC3, LPHN3)
  Tag / fusion protein: HA (N terminal on insert); FLAG (C terminal on insert)
  Cloning method: Gibson Cloning
Terms and licenses: Academic/Nonprofit Terms; Industry Terms: Not Available to Industry
Depositor comments: Please visit https://www.biorxiv.org/content/10.1101/2022.07.14.500097v2 for bioRxiv preprint.
How to cite: HA-MBP-TEVpCS-ADGRL3 CTF-FLAG was a gift from Stephen Blacklow (Addgene plasmid # 217708 ; http://n2t.net/addgene:217708 ; RRID:Addgene_217708)
