[The description below was written by a language model from this plasmid's Addgene catalogue record and pLannotate feature annotations shown in this document.]
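Description:
HA-MBP-TEVpCS-ADGRL3 CTF-FLAG is a mammalian expression plasmid of about 7.2 kb built on the pFuse-hIgG1-Fc2 backbone. It replicates in E. coli from a high-copy ColE1/pUC-type origin. Selection relies on the Streptoalloteichus hindustanus ble gene, which confers Zeocin/bleomycin resistance. This gene sits downstream of a CMV enhancer/promoter fragment and a bacterial EM7 promoter and is followed by a β-globin polyadenylation signal, so the same marker could in principle be expressed in both bacteria and mammalian cells.

The payload is driven by the backbone's composite promoter, which pairs the human EF-1α core promoter with a truncated HTLV-1 5' LTR segment. A synthetic poly(A) signal and a transcriptional pause site lie upstream and insulate it from read-through. The open reading frame begins with the human IL-2 signal sequence, which directs the protein into the secretory pathway. This is followed by an HA epitope, E. coli maltose-binding protein and, according to the construct name, a TEV protease cleavage site. Next comes the C-terminal fragment of human ADGRL3 (latrophilin-3, residues 1-841 deleted), which contains the transmembrane domain, with a C-terminal FLAG tag listed in the catalogue. Neither the TEV site nor the FLAG tag is annotated in the feature table.

An IgG1 Fc fragment from the backbone is still detected downstream of the insert. The record does not say whether it is translated; the C-terminal FLAG designation suggests it lies beyond the stop codon. An SV40 poly(A) signal follows.

The stated purpose is mammalian expression of adhesion GPCR transmembrane domains, in a study of tethered agonist signaling. The design suggests that TEV cleavage is meant to remove the HA-MBP cap and expose the receptor's native N-terminus on demand, with the HA and FLAG tags available for detection, though the record does not spell this out.
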