Features (pLannotate 1.2.2; 17 found; start..end, strand, type, name):
    323..694     -  CDS            ble: BLE_STRHI - Experimental evidence at protein level: Swiss-Prot protein existence level 1. Binding protein with a strong affinity to the bleomycin family of antibiotics. From Streptoalloteichus hindustanus.
    756..799     -  promoter       EM7 promoter (fragment): synthetic bacterial promoter&nbsp
   1186..1285    -  promoter       CMV promoter (fragment): human cytomegalovirus (CMV) immediate early promoter
   1287..1590    -  enhancer       CMV enhancer: human cytomegalovirus immediate early enhancer
   1670..2258    -  rep_origin     ori: high-copy-number ColE1/pMB1/pBR322/pUC origin of replication
   2366..2414    +  polyA_signal   poly(A) signal: synthetic polyadenylation signal
   2425..2516    +  misc_feature   pause site: RNA polymerase II transcriptional pause signal from the human α2 globin gene
   2553..2764    +  promoter       EF-1α core promoter: core promoter for human elongation factor EF-1α
   2777..3045    +  LTR            5' LTR (truncated): truncated 5' long terminal repeat (LTR) from human T-cell leukemia virus (HTLV) type 1
   3095..3154    +  sig_peptide    IL-2 signal sequence: human interleukin-2 signal sequence
   3155..3181    +  CDS            3xHA (fragment): three tandem HA epitope tags
   3185..4285    +  CDS            malE (fragment): MALE_ECO57 - Experimental evidence at protein level: Swiss-Prot protein existence level 1. Part of the ABC transporter complex MalEFGK involved in maltose/maltodextrin import. Binds maltose and higher maltodextrins. From Escherichia coli O157:H7.
   4307..6124    +  CDS            ADGRL3 (fragment): AGRL3_HUMAN - Also known as KIAA0768 From Homo sapiens (Human).
   6164..6844    +  CDS            IGHG1 (fragment): IGHG1_HUMAN - Experimental evidence at protein level: Swiss-Prot protein existence level 1. Constant region of immunoglobulin heavy chains. Immunoglobulins, also known as antibodies, are membrane-bound or secreted glycoproteins produced by B lymphocytes. In the recognition phase of humoral immunity, the membrane-bound immunoglobulins serve as receptors which, upon binding of a specific antigen, trigger the clonal expansion and differentiation of B lymphocytes into immunoglobulins- secreting plasma cells. Secreted immunoglobulins mediate the effector phase of humoral immunity, which results in
   6869..6990    -  polyA_signal   SV40 poly(A) signal: SV40 polyadenylation signal
   7013..7084    -  CDS            large T antigen (fragment): large T antigen from SV40 (simian virus 40)
   7094..306     -  polyA_signal   β-globin poly(A) (across the origin): human β-globin polyadenylation signal
>Addgene plasmid #217708 | HA-MBP-TEVpCS-ADGRL3 CTF-FLAG | addgene full sequence | sequence record 430297 | Addgene NGS Result
GCTGTTGCCAATGTGCATTAGCTGTTTGCAGCCTCACCTTCTTTCATGGAGTTTAAGATATAGTGTATTT
TCCCAAGGTTTGAACTAGCTCTTCATTTCTTTATGTTTTAAATGCACTGACCTCCCACATTCCCTTTTTA
GTAAAATATTCAGAAATAATTTAAATACATCATTGCAATGAAAATAAATGTTTTTTATTAGGCAGAATCC
AGATGCTCAAGGCCCTTCATAATATCCCCCAGTTTAGTAGTTGGACTTAGGGAACAAAGGAACCTTTAAT
AGAAATTGGACAGCAAGAAAGCGAGCTTCTAGCTTATCCTCAGTCCTGCTCCTCTGCCACAAAGTGCACG
CAGTTGCCGGCCGGGTCGCGCAGGGCGAACTCCCGCCCCCACGGCTGCTCGCCGATCTCGGTCATGGCCG
GCCCGGAGGCGTCCCGGAAGTTCGTGGACACGACCTCCGACCACTCGGCGTACAGCTCGTCCAGGCCGCG
CACCCACACCCAGGCCAGGGTGTTGTCCGGCACCACCTGGTCCTGGACCGCGCTGATGAACAGGGTCACG
TCGTCCCGGACCACACCGGCGAAGTCGTCCTCCACGAAGTCCCGGGAGAACCCGAGCCGGTCGGTCCAGA
ACTCGACCGCTCCGGCGACGTCGCGCGCGGTGAGCACCGGAACGGCACTGGTCAACTTGGCCATGATGGC
TCCTCCTGTCAGGAGAGGAAAGAGAAGAAGGTTAGTACAATTGCTATAGTGAGTTGTATTATACTATGCA
GATATACTATGCCAATGATTAATTGTCAAACTAGGGCTGCAGGGTTCATAGTGCCACTTTTCCTGCACTG
CCCCATCTCCTGCCCACCCTTTCCCAGGCATAGACAGTCAGTGACTTACCAAACTCACAGGAGGGAGAAG
GCAGAAGCTTGAGACAGACCCGCGGGACCGCCGAACTGCGAGGGGACGTGGCTAGGGCGGCTTCTTTTAT
GGTGCGCCGGCCCTCGGAGGCAGGGCGCTCGGGGAGGCCTAGCGGCCAATCTGCGGTGGCAGGAGGCGGG
GCCGAAGGCCGTGCCTGACCAATCCGGAGCACATAGGAGTCTCAGCCCCCCGCCCCAAAGCAAGGGGAAG
TCACGCGCCTGTAGCGCCAGCGTGTTGTGAAATGGGGGCTTGGGGGGGTTGGGGCCCTGACTAGTCAAAA
CAAACTCCCATTGACGTCAATGGGGTGGAGACTTGGAAATCCCCGTGAGTCAAACCGCTATCCACGCCCA
TTGATGTACTGCCAAAACCGCATCATCATGGTAATAGCGATGACTAATACGTAGATGTACTGCCAAGTAG
GAAAGTCCCATAAGGTCATGTACTGGGCATAATGCCAGGCGGGCCATTTACCGTCATTGACGTCAATAGG
GGGCGTACTTGGCATATGATACACTTGATGTACTGCCAAGTGGGCAGTTTACCGTAAATACTCCACCCAT
TGACGTCAATGGAAAGTCCCTATTGGCGTTACTATGGGAACATACGTCATTATTGACGTCAATGGGCGGG
GGTCGTTGGGCGGTCAGCCAGGCGGGCCATTTACCGTAAGTTATGTAACGCCTGCAGGTTAATTAAGAAC
ATGTGAGCAAAAGGCCAGCAAAAGGCCAGGAACCGTAAAAAGGCCGCGTTGCTGGCGTTTTTCCATAGGC
TCCGCCCCCCTGACGAGCATCACAAAAATCGACGCTCAAGTCAGAGGTGGCGAAACCCGACAGGACTATA
AAGATACCAGGCGTTTCCCCCTGGAAGCTCCCTCGTGCGCTCTCCTGTTCCGACCCTGCCGCTTACCGGA
TACCTGTCCGCCTTTCTCCCTTCGGGAAGCGTGGCGCTTTCTCATAGCTCACGCTGTAGGTATCTCAGTT
CGGTGTAGGTCGTTCGCTCCAAGCTGGGCTGTGTGCACGAACCCCCCGTTCAGCCCGACCGCTGCGCCTT
ATCCGGTAACTATCGTCTTGAGTCCAACCCGGTAAGACACGACTTATCGCCACTGGCAGCAGCCACTGGT
AACAGGATTAGCAGAGCGAGGTATGTAGGCGGTGCTACAGAGTTCTTGAAGTGGTGGCCTAACTACGGCT
ACACTAGAAGAACAGTATTTGGTATCTGCGCTCTGCTGAAGCCAGTTACCTTCGGAAAAAGAGTTGGTAG
CTCTTGATCCGGCAAACAAACCACCGCTGGTAGCGGTGGTTTTTTTGTTTGCAAGCAGCAGATTACGCGC
AGAAAAAAAGGATCTCAAGAAGATCCTTTGATCTTTTCTACGGGGTCTGACGCTCAGTGGAACGAAAACT
CACGTTAAGGGATTTTGGTCATGGCTAGTTAATTAACATTTAAATCAGCGGCCGCAATAAAATATCTTTA
TTTTCATTACATCTGTGTGTTGGTTTTTTGTGTGAATCGTAACTAACATACGCTCTCCATCAAAACAAAA
CGAAACAAAACAAACTAGCAAAATAGGCTGTCCCCAGTGCAAGTGCAGGTGCCAGAACATTTCTCTATCG
AAGGATCTGCGATCGCTCCGGTGCCCGTCAGTGGGCAGAGCGCACATCGCCCACAGTCCCCGAGAAGTTG
GGGGGAGGGGTCGGCAATTGAACGGGTGCCTAGAGAAGGTGGCGCGGGGTAAACTGGGAAAGTGATGTCG
TGTACTGGCTCCGCCTTTTTCCCGAGGGTGGGGGAGAACCGTATATAAGTGCAGTAGTCGCCGTGAACGT
TCTTTTTCGCAACGGGTTTGCCGCCAGAACACAGCTGAAGCTTCGAGGGGCTCGCATCTCTCCTTCACGC
GCCCGCCGCCCTACCTGAGGCCGCCATCCACGCCGGTTGAGTCGCGTTCTGCCGCCTCCCGCCTGTGGTG
CCTCCTGAACTGCGTCCGCCGTCTAGGTAAGTTTAAAGCTCAGGTCGAGACCGGGCCTTTGTCCGGCGCT
CCCTTGGAGCCTACCTAGACTCAGCCGGCTCTCCACGCTTTGCCTGACCCTGCTTGCTCAACTCTACGTC
TTTGTTTCGTTTTCTGTTCTGCGCCGTTACAGATCCAAGCTGTGACCGGCGCCTACCTGAGATCACCGGC
GAAGGAGGGCCACCATGTACAGGATGCAACTCCTGTCTTGCATTGCACTAAGTCTTGCACTTGTCACGAA
TTCGTACCCATACGATGTTCCAGATTACGCTGGATCCAAAATTGAAGAAGGCAAACTGGTGATTTGGATT
AACGGCGATAAAGGCTATAACGGCCTGGCGGAAGTGGGCAAAAAATTTGAAAAAGATACCGGCATTAAAG
TGACCGTGGAACATCCGGATAAACTGGAAGAAAAATTTCCGCAGGTGGCGGCGACCGGCGATGGCCCGGA
TATTATTTTTTGGGCGCATGATCGCTTTGGCGGCTATGCGCAGAGCGGCCTGCTGGCGGAAATTACCCCG
GATAAAGCGTTTCAGGATAAACTGTATCCGTTTACCTGGGATGCGGTGCGCTATAACGGCAAACTGATTG
CGTATCCGATTGCGGTGGAAGCGCTGAGCCTGATTTATAACAAAGATCTGCTGCCGAACCCGCCGAAAAC
CTGGGAAGAAATTCCGGCGCTGGATAAAGAACTGAAAGCGAAAGGCAAAAGCGCGCTGATGTTTAACCTG
CAGGAACCGTATTTTACCTGGCCGCTGATTGCGGCGGATGGCGGCTATGCGTTTAAATATGAAAACGGCA
AATATGATATTAAAGATGTGGGCGTGGATAACGCGGGCGCGAAAGCGGGCCTGACCTTTCTGGTGGATCT
GATTAAAAACAAACATATGAACGCGGATACCGATTATAGCATTGCGGAAGCGGCGTTTAACAAAGGCGAA
ACCGCGATGACCATTAACGGCCCGTGGGCGTGGAGCAACATTGATACCAGCAAAGTGAACTATGGCGTGA
CCGTGCTGCCGACCTTTAAAGGCCAGCCGAGCAAACCGTTTGTGGGCGTGCTGAGCGCGGGCATTAACGC
GGCGAGCCCGAACAAAGAACTGGCGAAAGAATTTCTGGAAAACTATCTGCTGACCGATGAAGGCCTGGAA
GCGGTGAACAAAGATAAACCGCTGGGCGCGGTGGCGCTGAAAAGCTATGAAGAAGAACTGGCGAAAGATC
CGCGCATTGCGGCGACCATGGAAAACGCGCAGAAAGGCGAAATTATGCCGAACATTCCGCAGATGAGCGC
GTTTTGGTATGCGGTGCGCACCGCGGTGATTAACGCGGCGAGCGGCCGCCAGACCGTGGATGAAGCGCTG
AAAGATGCGCAGACCAACGAGAACCTTTACTTCCAAACCAATTTCGCTGTCTTGATGGCCCATGTCGAAG
TTAAACACTCCGATGCGGTCCATGACTTGCTGTTGGATGTCATCACATGGGTGGGTATTCTGTTGAGCCT
GGTGTGTCTGCTCATCTGTATCTTCACATTTTGCTTCTTTAGGGGTCTGCAGAGCGACAGGAACACGATC
CATAAAAACCTGTGTATCTCACTGTTCGTGGCGGAACTCCTGTTCCTGATTGGCATTAACCGCACTGATC
AGCCTATTGCCTGCGCGGTGTTCGCTGCCCTGCTTCACTTTTTCTTTCTGGCAGCCTTCACTTGGATGTT
TCTCGAGGGCGTTCAGCTGTATATCATGCTGGTCGAAGTCTTCGAATCTGAGCATTCACGCCGGAAGTAT
TTCTACCTTGTGGGCTATGGAATGCCAGCCCTCATCGTTGCCGTTTCCGCCGCTGTGGACTACCGTAGCT
ACGGGACAGATAAGGTGTGCTGGCTGAGGCTGGACACATACTTCATCTGGAGTTTCATCGGCCCCGCTAC
CCTGATTATCATGCTGAACGTCATCTTCCTGGGCATCGCCCTGTACAAAATGTTTCACCATACAGCTATC
CTCAAGCCGGAATCTGGCTGTCTCGACAACATTAAGTCCTGGGTTATCGGTGCTATCGCTTTGCTGTGCC
TTTTGGGTCTGACTTGGGCATTCGGCCTGATGTACATTAACGAATCCACAGTCATCATGGCCTACCTGTT
TACCATCTTCAACAGCCTGCAGGGCATGTTCATCTTTATTTTCCACTGTGTGCTCCAGAAAAAGGTGCGG
AAAGAATATGGGAAATGTCTGCGTACTCACTGCTGTAGCGGCAAGTCCACGGAGTCTTCCATTGGATCCG
GCAAGACCAGTGGTAGCCGCACACCCGGAAGATACTCCACTGGTTCCCAGTCTAGAATCCGTCGCATGTG
GAATGACACCGTGAGAAAACAGAGCGAGAGTAGCTTCATCACGGGCGACATCAACTCCAGTGCCAGTCTG
AACAGGGAGGGACTCCTGAATAACGCTCGCGACACCTCCGTCATGGACACCTTGCCCCTGAACGGCAACC
ACGGCAACTCATACAGCATCGCTTCCGGCGAGTATCTCTCCAACTGCGTTCAGATCATTGATCGCGGCTA
CAACCATAACGAGACTGCTCTCGAGAAAAAGATCCTGAAGGAACTGACCAGCAATTACATTCCCAGCTAT
CTGAATAACCACGAACGTAGTTCCGAGCAAAACAGAAATCTTATGAACAAACTCGTGAATAACCTGGGGT
CCGGGAGAGAAGATGACGCTATCGTGCTTGACGATGCTACCTCCTTTAACCACGAAGAGTCCTTGGGCCT
CGAGCTGATCCACGAAGAGAGCGATGCCCCATTGCTGCCACCTCGGGTCTACAGCACAGAGAACCACCAG
CCGCACCATTACACCCGTAGGAGAATCCCACAGGATCACTCCGAGTCCTTTTTCCCTCTGCTCACTAACG
AACACACCGAGGATCTGCAGAGCCCCCATCGGGACAGTTTGTATACTAGCATGCCCACACTCGCTGGCGT
GGCGGCAACAGAATCCGTAACCACTAGCACCCAGACGGAACCTCCGCCCGCGAAGTGCGGCGATGCCGAG
GATGTGTATTACAAGAGCATGCCAAACTTGGGTTCCCGCAACCACGTGCACCAGCTGCATACCTATTACC
AGCTGGGTAGGGGTAGTAGCGACGGTTTTATCGTCCCGCCCAACAAGGATGGCACGCCCCCTGAAGGCTC
CAGCAAGGGCCCTGCTCATCTGGTTACCTCCCTGGGTTCTGACTACAAAGACGATGACGACAAGTGAAGA
TCTGACAAAACTCACACATGCCCACCGTGCCCAGCACCTGAACTCCTGGGGGGACCGTCAGTCTTCCTCT
TCCCCCCAAAACCCAAGGACACCCTCATGATCTCCCGGACCCCTGAGGTCACATGCGTGGTGGTGGACGT
GAGCCACGAAGACCCTGAGGTCAAGTTCAACTGGTACGTGGACGGCGTGGAGGTGCATAATGCCAAGACA
AAGCCGCGGGAGGAGCAGTACAACAGCACGTACCGTGTGGTCAGCGTCCTCACCGTCCTGCACCAGGACT
GGCTGAATGGCAAGGAGTACAAGTGCAAGGTCTCCAACAAAGCCCTCCCAGCCCCCATCGAGAAAACCAT
CTCCAAAGCCAAAGGGCAGCCCCGAGAACCACAGGTGTACACCCTGCCCCCATCCCGGGAGGAGATGACC
AAGAACCAGGTCAGCCTGACCTGCCTGGTCAAAGGCTTCTATCCCAGCGACATCGCCGTGGAGTGGGAGA
GCAATGGGCAGCCGGAGAACAACTACAAGACCACGCCTCCCGTGCTGGACTCCGACGGCTCCTTCTTCCT
CTACAGCAAGCTCACCGTGGACAAGAGCAGGTGGCAGCAGGGGAACGTCTTCTCATGCTCCGTGATGCAC
GAGGCTCTGCACAACCACTACACGCAGAAGAGCCTCTCCCTGTCTCCGGGTAAATGAGTGCTAGCTGGCC
AGACATGATAAGATACATTGATGAGTTTGGACAAACCACAACTAGAATGCAGTGAAAAAAATGCTTTATT
TGTGAAATTTGTGATGCTATTGCTTTATTTGTAACCATTATAAGCTGCAATAAACAAGTTAACAACAACA
ATTGCATTCATTTTATGTTTCAGGTTCAGGGGGAGGTGTGGGAGGTTTTTTAAAGCAAGTAAAACCTCTA
CAAATGTGGTATGGAATTAATTCTAAAATACAGCATAGCAAAACTTTAACCTCCAAATCAAGCCTCTACT
TGAATCCTTTTCTGAGGGATGAATAAGGCATAGGCATCAGGG
