>Addgene plasmid #217708 | HA-MBP-TEVpCS-ADGRL3 CTF-FLAG | depositor partial sequence | sequence record 424456 | MBP-CTF Insert
ATGTACAGGATGCAACTCCTGTCTTGCATTGCACTAAGTCTTGCACTTGTCACGAATTCGTACCCATACG
ATGTTCCAGATTACGCTGGATCCAAAATTGAAGAAGGCAAACTGGTGATTTGGATTAACGGCGATAAAGG
CTATAACGGCCTGGCGGAAGTGGGCAAAAAATTTGAAAAAGATACCGGCATTAAAGTGACCGTGGAACAT
CCGGATAAACTGGAAGAAAAATTTCCGCAGGTGGCGGCGACCGGCGATGGCCCGGATATTATTTTTTGGG
CGCATGATCGCTTTGGCGGCTATGCGCAGAGCGGCCTGCTGGCGGAAATTACCCCGGATAAAGCGTTTCA
GGATAAACTGTATCCGTTTACCTGGGATGCGGTGCGCTATAACGGCAAACTGATTGCGTATCCGATTGCG
GTGGAAGCGCTGAGCCTGATTTATAACAAAGATCTGCTGCCGAACCCGCCGAAAACCTGGGAAGAAATTC
CGGCGCTGGATAAAGAACTGAAAGCGAAAGGCAAAAGCGCGCTGATGTTTAACCTGCAGGAACCGTATTT
TACCTGGCCGCTGATTGCGGCGGATGGCGGCTATGCGTTTAAATATGAAAACGGCAAATATGATATTAAA
GATGTGGGCGTGGATAACGCGGGCGCGAAAGCGGGCCTGACCTTTCTGGTGGATCTGATTAAAAACAAAC
ATATGAACGCGGATACCGATTATAGCATTGCGGAAGCGGCGTTTAACAAAGGCGAAACCGCGATGACCAT
TAACGGCCCGTGGGCGTGGAGCAACATTGATACCAGCAAAGTGAACTATGGCGTGACCGTGCTGCCGACC
TTTAAAGGCCAGCCGAGCAAACCGTTTGTGGGCGTGCTGAGCGCGGGCATTAACGCGGCGAGCCCGAACA
AAGAACTGGCGAAAGAATTTCTGGAAAACTATCTGCTGACCGATGAAGGCCTGGAAGCGGTGAACAAAGA
TAAACCGCTGGGCGCGGTGGCGCTGAAAAGCTATGAAGAAGAACTGGCGAAAGATCCGCGCATTGCGGCG
ACCATGGAAAACGCGCAGAAAGGCGAAATTATGCCGAACATTCCGCAGATGAGCGCGTTTTGGTATGCGG
TGCGCACCGCGGTGATTAACGCGGCGAGCGGCCGCCAGACCGTGGATGAAGCGCTGAAAGATGCGCAGAC
CAACGAGAACCTTTACTTCCAAACCAATTTCGCTGTCTTGATGGCCCATGTCGAAGTTAAACACTCCGAT
GCGGTCCATGACTTGCTGTTGGATGTCATCACATGGGTGGGTATTCTGTTGAGCCTGGTGTGTCTGCTCA
TCTGTATCTTCACATTTTGCTTCTTTAGGGGTCTGCAGAGCGACAGGAACACGATCCATAAAAACCTGTG
TATCTCACTGTTCGTGGCGGAACTCCTGTTCCTGATTGGCATTAACCGCACTGATCAGCCTATTGCCTGC
GCGGTGTTCGCTGCCCTGCTTCACTTTTTCTTTCTGGCAGCCTTCACTTGGATGTTTCTCGAGGGCGTTC
AGCTGTATATCATGCTGGTCGAAGTCTTCGAATCTGAGCATTCACGCCGGAAGTATTTCTACCTTGTGGG
CTATGGAATGCCAGCCCTCATCGTTGCCGTTTCCGCCGCTGTGGACTACCGTAGCTACGGGACAGATAAG
GTGTGCTGGCTGAGGCTGGACACATACTTCATCTGGAGTTTCATCGGCCCCGCTACCCTGATTATCATGC
TGAACGTCATCTTCCTGGGCATCGCCCTGTACAAAATGTTTCACCATACAGCTATCCTCAAGCCGGAATC
TGGCTGTCTCGACAACATTAAGTCCTGGGTTATCGGTGCTATCGCTTTGCTGTGCCTTTTGGGTCTGACT
TGGGCATTCGGCCTGATGTACATTAACGAATCCACAGTCATCATGGCCTACCTGTTTACCATCTTCAACA
GCCTGCAGGGCATGTTCATCTTTATTTTCCACTGTGTGCTCCAGAAAAAGGTGCGGAAAGAATATGGGAA
ATGTCTGCGTACTCACTGCTGTAGCGGCAAGTCCACGGAGTCTTCCATTGGATCCGGCAAGACCAGTGGT
AGCCGCACACCCGGAAGATACTCCACTGGTTCCCAGTCTAGAATCCGTCGCATGTGGAATGACACCGTGA
GAAAACAGAGCGAGAGTAGCTTCATCACGGGCGACATCAACTCCAGTGCCAGTCTGAACAGGGAGGGACT
CCTGAATAACGCTCGCGACACCTCCGTCATGGACACCTTGCCCCTGAACGGCAACCACGGCAACTCATAC
AGCATCGCTTCCGGCGAGTATCTCTCCAACTGCGTTCAGATCATTGATCGCGGCTACAACCATAACGAGA
CTGCTCTCGAGAAAAAGATCCTGAAGGAACTGACCAGCAATTACATTCCCAGCTATCTGAATAACCACGA
ACGTAGTTCCGAGCAAAACAGAAATCTTATGAACAAACTCGTGAATAACCTGGGGTCCGGGAGAGAAGAT
GACGCTATCGTGCTTGACGATGCTACCTCCTTTAACCACGAAGAGTCCTTGGGCCTCGAGCTGATCCACG
AAGAGAGCGATGCCCCATTGCTGCCACCTCGGGTCTACAGCACAGAGAACCACCAGCCGCACCATTACAC
CCGTAGGAGAATCCCACAGGATCACTCCGAGTCCTTTTTCCCTCTGCTCACTAACGAACACACCGAGGAT
CTGCAGAGCCCCCATCGGGACAGTTTGTATACTAGCATGCCCACACTCGCTGGCGTGGCGGCAACAGAAT
CCGTAACCACTAGCACCCAGACGGAACCTCCGCCCGCGAAGTGCGGCGATGCCGAGGATGTGTATTACAA
GAGCATGCCAAACTTGGGTTCCCGCAACCACGTGCACCAGCTGCATACCTATTACCAGCTGGGTAGGGGT
AGTAGCGACGGTTTTATCGTCCCGCCCAACAAGGATGGCACGCCCCCTGAAGGCTCCAGCAAGGGCCCTG
CTCATCTGGTTACCTCCCTGGGTTCTGACTACAAAGACGATGACGACAAGTGAAGATCTGACAAAACTCA
CACA
